Addgene plasmid #30060: HL 3327 (=HL 716 + pHL 1009)
Depositing lab: Han Lim. Depositing organization: University of California, Berkeley. Publication: Disruption of small RNA signaling caused by competition for Hfq. Hussein R, Lim HN. Proc Natl Acad Sci U S A. 2011 Jan 18;108(3):1110-5. doi: 10.1073/pnas.1010082108. Epub 2010 Dec 28. PubMed 21189298.
Backbone
  Vector backbone: ColE (from pZ system) + AmpR
  Backbone manufacturer: Lim Lab (modified from Rolf Lutz and Hermann Bujard, 1997)
  Backbone size w/o insert (bp): 2000
  Vector type: Bacterial Expression, Synthetic Biology
Growth in bacteria
  Bacterial resistance: Ampicillin, 100 μg/mL
  Growth temperature: 37°C
  Growth strain: HL 716
  Copy number: High Copy
Gene/Insert
  Gene/Insert name: pLlacO-1:MicC-mCherry, pLtetO-1:RBS (st7) gfp
  Species: E. coli
  Insert size (bp): 2400
  Tag / fusion protein: mCherry, GFP (C terminal on backbone)
  Cloning method: Restriction Enzyme; 5′ cloning site AatII (not destroyed); 3′ cloning site ApaI (not destroyed)
  Sequencing primers: 5′ ctcatgagcggatacat atttgaa; 3′ agctgatacc gctcgccgca gccgaacg
Terms and licenses: Academic/Nonprofit Terms; Industry Terms: Not Available to Industry
Depositor comments: Please note that this plasmid may require a unique bacterial strain, so make sure to confirm that you can also obtain the appropriate growth strain. Please contact us or contact our distributors if you have any questions.
How to cite: HL 3327 (=HL 716 + pHL 1009) was a gift from Han Lim (Addgene plasmid # 30060 ; http://n2t.net/addgene:30060 ; RRID:Addgene_30060)
