[The description below was written by a language model from this plasmid's Addgene catalogue record.]
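Description:
HL 3327 is the designation for the E. coli strain HL 716 carrying the plasmid pHL 1009, a bacterial expression and synthetic biology construct built on a modified pZ-system backbone. The roughly 2 kb backbone supplies a ColE-type origin of replication, giving high copy number, and an ampicillin resistance marker for selection. The record notes that the plasmid may depend on its particular host strain, so the strain and plasmid are best regarded as a matched pair. The record does not say which features of HL 716 matter.

The approximately 2.4 kb insert, cloned between AatII and ApaI sites that both remain intact, contains two independently regulated cassettes. In the first, the PLlacO-1 promoter drives a unit recorded as MicC-mCherry. PLlacO-1 is a synthetic phage lambda PL derivative carrying lac operators, so it is repressed by LacI and induced with IPTG. MicC is an E. coli Hfq-binding small regulatory RNA, and mCherry presumably serves as a red fluorescent readout of expression from this promoter, though the record does not specify how the two parts are joined. In the second cassette, the PLtetO-1 promoter, which is repressed by TetR and induced with anhydrotetracycline, drives gfp behind a defined ribosome binding site named st7.

Having two orthogonal inducible promoters and two distinguishable fluorescent reporters on one plasmid allows separate tuning and measurement of each cassette in single cultures. The associated publication concerns disruption of small RNA signalling through competition for Hfq, which suggests the construct was used to express MicC at controlled levels in that context. No feature table was provided, so terminators and element order cannot be confirmed.
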