>Addgene plasmid #30060 | HL 3327 (=HL 716 + pHL 1009) | addgene partial sequence | sequence record 35296 | 30060 with mCherry-R
CCTCGCCTCGCCCTCGATCTCGAACTCGTGGCCGTTCACGGAGCCCTCCATGTGCACCTTGAAGCGCATG
AACTCCTTGATGATGGCCATGTTATCCTCCTCGCCCTTGCTCACCATCGTACGTTTCTCCTCTTTAATAA
GCTTCTGGATAAGGATTATCCAATTCTAAAAAAAAAGCCCGGACGACTGTTCGGGCTTGTCTTTTTATAT
GTTGGAAAATCAGTGGCAATGCAATGGCCCAACAGAAAATAAAATCTGTGACAATAAAGGCATATAACCC
GGGAGTATCTTGTTATCCGCTCACAATGTCAATGTTATCCGCTCACATTTATGGATCCCCTAGGTCTAGG
GCGGCGGATTTGTCCTACTCAGGAGAGCGTTCACCGACAAACAACAGATAAAACGAAAGGCCCAGTCTTT
CGACTGAGCCTTTCGTTTTATTTGATGCCTGGCAGTTCCCTACTCTCGCATGGGGAGACCCCACACTACC
ATCGGCGCTACGGCGTTTCACTTCTGAGTTCGGCATGGGGTCAGGTGGGACCACCGCGCTACTGCCGCCA
GGCAAATTCTGTTTTATCAGACCGCTTCTGCGTTCTGATTTAATCTGTATCAGGCTGAAAATCTTCTCTC
ATCCGCCAAAACAGCCAAGCTAGCTTTTATTTGTAGAGCTCATCCATGCCATGTGTAATCCCAGCAGCTG
TTACAAACTCAAGAAGGACCATGTGGTCTCTCTTTTCGTTGGGATCTTTCGAAAGGGCAGATTGTGTGGA
CAGGTAATGGTTGTCTGGTAAAAGGACAGGGCCATCGCCAATTGGAGTATTTTGTTGATAATGGTCTGCT
AGTTGAACGCTTCCATC
