>Addgene plasmid #30060 | HL 3327 (=HL 716 + pHL 1009) | depositor partial sequence | sequence record 37399 | vector backbone, ColE (from pZ system) + AmpR
CCCGGGGGATCCCATGGTACGCGTGCTAGAGGCATCAAATAAAACGAAAGGCTCAGTCGAAAGACTGGGC
CTTTCGTTTTATCTGTTGTTTGTCGGTGAACGCTCTCCTGAGTAGGACAAATCCGCCGCCCTAGACCTAG
GCGTTCGGCTGCGGCGAGCGGTATCAGCTCACTCAAAGGCGGTAATACGGTTATCCACAGAATCAGGGGA
TAACGCAGGAAAGAACATGTGAGCAAAAGGCCAGCAAAAGGCCAGGAACCGTAAAAAGGCCGCGTTGCTG
GCGTTTTTCCATAGGCTCCGCCCCCCTGACGAGCATCACAAAAATCGACGCTCAAGTCAGAGGTGGCGAA
ACCCGACAGGACTATAAAGATACCAGGCGTTTCCCCCTGGAAGCTCCCTCGTGCGCTCTCCTGTTCCGAC
CCTGCCGCTTACCGGATACCTGTCCGCCTTTCTCCCTTCGGGAAGCGTGGCGCTTTCTCAATGCTCACGC
TGTAGGTATCTCAGTTCGGTGTAGGTCGTTCGCTCCAAGCTGGGCTGTGTGCACGAACCCCCCGTTCAGC
CCGACCGCTGCGCCTTATCCGGTAACTATCGTCTTGAGTCCAACCCGGTAAGACACGACTTATCGCCACT
GGCAGCAGCCACTGGTAACAGGATTAGCAGAGCGAGGTATGTAGGCGGTGCTACAGAGTTCTTGAAGTGG
TGGCCTAACTACGGCTACACTAGAAGGACAGTATTTGGTATCTGCGCTCTGCTGAAGCCAGTTACCTTCG
GAAAAAGAGTTGGTAGCTCTTGATCCGGCAAACAAACCACCGCTGGTAGCGGTGGTTTTTTTGTTTGCAA
GCAGCAGATTACGCGCAGAAAAAAAGGATCTCAAGAAGATCCTTTGATCTTTTCTACGGGGTCTGACGCT
CAGTGGAACGAAAACTCACGTTAAGGGATTTTGGTCATGACTAGTGCTTGGATTCTCACCAATAAAAAAC
GCCCGGCGGCAACCGAGCGTTCTGAACAAATCCAGATGGAGTTCTGAGGTCATTACTGGATCTATCAACA
GGAGTCCAAGCGAGCTCGTAAACTTGGTCTGACAGTTACCAATGCTTAATCAGTGAGGCACCTATCTCAG
CGATCTGTCTATTTCGTTCATCCATAGTTGCCTGACTCCCCGTCGTGTAGATAACTACGATACGGGAGGG
CTTACCATCTGGCCCCAGTGCTGCAATGATACCGCGAGACCCACGCTCACCGGCTCCAGATTTATCAGCA
ATAAACCAGCCAGCCGGAAGGGCCGAGCGCAGAAGTGGTCCTGCAACTTTATCCGCCTCCATCCAGTCTA
TTAATTGTTGCCGGGAAGCTAGAGTAAGTAGTTCGCCAGTTAATAGTTTGCGCAACGTTGTTGCCATTGC
TACAGGCATCGTGGTGTCACGCTCGTCGTTTGGTATGGCTTCATTCAGCTCCGGTTCCCAACGATCAAGG
CGAGTTACATGATCCCCCATGTTGTGCAAAAAAGCGGTTAGCTCCTTCGGTCCTCCGATCGTTGTCAGAA
GTAAGTTGGCCGCAGTGTTATCACTCATGGTTATGGCAGCACTGCATAATTCTCTTACTGTCATGCCATC
CGTAAGATGCTTTTCTGTGACTGGTGAGTACTCAACCAAGTCATTCTGAGAATAGTGTATGCGGCGACCG
AGTTGCTCTTGCCCGGCGTCAATACGGGATAATACCGCGCCACATAGCAGAACTTTAAAAGTGCTCATCA
TTGGAAAACGTTCTTCGGGGCGAAAACTCTCAAGGATCTTACCGCTGTTGAGATCCAGTTCGATGTAACC
CACTCGTGCACCCAACTGATCTTCAGCATCTTTTACTTTCACCAGCGTTTCTGGGTGAGCAAAAACAGGA
AGGCAAAATGCCGCAAAAAAGGGAATAAGGGCGACACGGAAATGTTGAATACTCATACTCTTCCTTTTTC
AATATTATTGAAGCATTTATCAGGGTTATTGTCTCATGAGCGGATACATATTTGAATGTATTTAGAAAAA
TAAACAAATAGGGGTTCCGCGCACATTTCCCCGAAAAGTGCCACCTGACGTC
