>Addgene plasmid #30060 | HL 3327 (=HL 716 + pHL 1009) | depositor partial sequence | sequence record 37400 | micC
TTATATGCCTTTATTGTCACAGATTTTATTTTCTGTTGGGCCATTGCATTGCCACTGATTTTCCAACATA
TAAAAAGACAAGCCCGAACAGTCGTCCGGGCTTTTTTTTTAGAATTGGATAATCCTTATCCAG
