>Addgene plasmid #30060 | HL 3327 (=HL 716 + pHL 1009) | addgene partial sequence | sequence record 38034 | GFP-R 5'-CCATCTAATTCAACAAGAATTGGGACAAC-3'
TACGCATTTTTTTTCCTCCTTAGTCGACAGTATCTCTATCACTGATAGGGATGTCAATCTCTATCACTGA
TAGGGACTCGAGGTGAAGACGAAAGGGCCTCGTGATACGCCTATTTTTATAGGTTAATGTCATGATAATA
ATGGTTTCTTAGACGTCAGGTGGCACTTTTCGGGGAAATGTGCGCGGAACCCCTATTTGTTTATTTTTCT
AAATACATTCAAATATGTATCCGCTCATGAGACAATAACCCTGATAAATGCTTCAATAATATTGAAAAAG
GAAGAGTATGAGTATTCAACATTTCCGTGTCGCCCTTATTCCCTTTTTTGCGGCATTTTGCCTTCCTGTT
TTTGCTCACCCAGAAACGCTGGTGAAAGTAAAAGATGCTGAAGATCAGTTGGGTGCACGAGTGGGTTACA
TCGAACTGGATCTCAACAGCGGTAAGATCCTTGAGAGTTTTCGCCCCGAAGAACGTTTTCCAATGATGAG
CACTTTTAAAGTTCTGCTATGTGGCGCGGTATTATCCCGTATTGACGCCGGGCAAGAGCAACTCGGTCGC
CGCATACACTATTCTCAGAATGACTTGGTTGAGTACTCACCAGTCACAGAAAAGCATCTTACGGATGGCA
TGACAGTAAGAGAATTATGCAGTGCTGCCATAACCATGAGTGATAACACTGCGGCCAACTTACTTCTGAC
AACGATCGGAGGACCGAAGGAGCTAACCGCTTTTTTGCACAACATGGGGGATCATGTAACTCGCCTTGAT
CGTTGGGAACCGGAGCTGAATGAAGCCATACCAAACGACGAGCGTGACACCACGATGCCTGTAGCAATGG
CAACAACGTTGCGCAAACTATTAACTGGCGAACTACTTACTCTAGCTTCCCGGCAACAATTAATAGACTG
GATGGAGGCGGATAAAGTTGCAGGACCACTCT
