>Addgene plasmid #30060 | HL 3327 (=HL 716 + pHL 1009) | addgene partial sequence | sequence record 51600 | AmpSeqF
GGGGTTCCGCGCACATTTCCCCGAAAAGTGCCACCTGACGTCTAAGAAACCATTATTATCATGACATTAA
CCTATAAAAATAGGCGTATCACGAGGCCCTTTCGTCTTCACCTCGAGTCCCTATCAGTGATAGAGATTGA
CATCCCTATCAGTGATAGAGATACTGTCGACTAAGGAGGAAAAAAAATGCGTAAAGGAGAAGAACTTTTC
ACTGGAGTTGTCCCAATTCTTGTTGAATTAGATGGTGATGTTAATGGGCACAAATTTTCTGTCAGTGGAG
AGGGTGAAGGTGATGCAACATACGGAAAACTTACCCTTAAATTTATTTGCACTACTGGAAAACTACCTGT
TCCATGGCCAACACTTGTCACTACTTTCGGTTATGGTGTTCAATGCTTTGCGAGATACCCAGATCATATG
AAACAGCATGACTTTTTCAAGAGTGCCATGCCCGAAGGTTATGTACAGGAAAGAACTATATTTTTCAAAG
ATGACGGGAACTACAAGACACGTGCTGAAGTCAAGTTTGAAGGTGATACCCTTGTTAATAGAATCGAGTT
AAAAGGTATTGATTTTAAAGAAGATGGAAACATTCTTGGACACAAATTGGAATACAACTATAACTCACAC
AATGTATACATCATGGCAGACAAACAAAAGAATGGAATCAAAGTTAACTTCAAAATTAGACACAACATTG
GAAGATGGAAGCGTTCAACTAGCAGACCATTATCAACAAAATACTCCAATTGGCGATGGCCCTGTCCTTT
TACCAGACAACCATTACCTGTCCACACAATCTGCCCTTTTCGAAAGATCCCAACGAAAAGAGAGACCACA
TGGTCCTTCTTGAGTTTGTAACAGCTGCTGGGNATTA
